>Addgene plasmid #216506 | pcDNA3 ER-Ras-LOCKR-PL Key | addgene full sequence | sequence record 428809 | Addgene NGS Result
GACGGATCGGGAGATCTCCCGATCCCCTATGGTGCACTCTCAGTACAATCTGCTCTGATGCCGCATAGTT
AAGCCAGTATCTGCTCCCTGCTTGTGTGTTGGAGGTCGCTGAGTAGTGCGCGAGCAAAATTTAAGCTACA
ACAAGGCAAGGCTTGACCGACAATTGCATGAAGAATCTGCTTAGGGTTAGGCGTTTTGCGCTGCTTCGCG
ATGTACGGGCCAGATATACGCGTTGACATTGATTATTGACTAGTTATTAATAGTAATCAATTACGGGGTC
ATTAGTTCATAGCCCATATATGGAGTTCCGCGTTACATAACTTACGGTAAATGGCCCGCCTGGCTGACCG
CCCAACGACCCCCGCCCATTGACGTCAATAATGACGTATGTTCCCATAGTAACGCCAATAGGGACTTTCC
ATTGACGTCAATGGGTGGAGTATTTACGGTAAACTGCCCACTTGGCAGTACATCAAGTGTATCATATGCC
AAGTACGCCCCCTATTGACGTCAATGACGGTAAATGGCCCGCCTGGCATTATGCCCAGTACATGACCTTA
TGGGACTTTCCTACTTGGCAGTACATCTACGTATTAGTCATCGCTATTACCATGGTGATGCGGTTTTGGC
AGTACATCAATGGGCGTGGATAGCGGTTTGACTCACGGGGATTTCCAAGTCTCCACCCCATTGACGTCAA
TGGGAGTTTGTTTTGGCACCAAAATCAACGGGACTTTCCAAAATGTCGTAACAACTCCGCCCCATTGACG
CAAATGGGCGGTAGGCGTGTACGGTGGGAGGTCTATATAAGCAGAGCTCTCTGGCTAACTAGAGAACCCA
CTGCTTACTGGCTTATCGAAATTAATACGACTCACTATAGGGAGACCCAAGCTTGCGCCACCATGGATCC
CGTGGTGGTATTGGGCTTGTGTCTCTCATGTCTGCTTCTCTTGTCATTGTGGAAACAATCCTACGGAGGT
GGCGGGTCTAGCCATCACCATCATCACCATTCTAGCGAGCAGAAACTCATCTCTGAAGAGGATCTCGGTG
GTAGTGAACAAAAGTTGATATCCGAGGAGGATTTGGGTGGGAGCGAGCAGAAACTTATCAGTGAAGAAGA
TTTGGGGGGCTCCATGGATCCTGACGAGGCAAGGAAAGCCATAGCGAGGGTTAAAAGGGAAAGCAAACGA
ATAGTAGAAGACGCGGAAAGGCTTAGTCGAGAAGCAGCGGCGGCAAGTGAGAAATCCTCCCGAGAGGCGG
AGAGGCTCTCCCGGGAGGCCGCTGCTGCGTCCGAGAAAATTTCCCGGGAGGGCGGTAGTGGTGGAACCAC
CGGGAGCGGTGGTGGTTCCGGAGGACAGCTGGATGGGGGTTCCGTAGCTGTGTTGCCGGTTGTCGACAGT
ACAAACCAGTACCTTCTGGATCGGATCGGTGAGCTGAAGTCCGGCGACGCCTGCATAGCGGAGTATCAGC
AAGCGGGGAGGGGTAGCAGAGGGAGAAAGTGGTTCTCCCCTTTTGGGGCCAACCTCTACCTTTCAATGTT
TTGGCGACTCAAAAGGGGACCCGCAGCAATCGGACTGGGCCCGGTGATTGGCATCGTGATGGCCGAGGCA
CTGCGGAAATTGGGGGCGGACAAGGTGCGCGTAAAGTGGCCGAACGACTTGTATCTCCAAGACAGAAAAC
TCGCTGGTATCCTCGTTGAACTGGCAGGTATCACAGGAGACGCAGCACAAATCGTAATCGGAGCTGGAAT
CAATGTAGCAATGAGACGCGTGGAAGAGAGTGTTGTCAATCAAGGTTGGATTACTCTGCAGGAAGCAGGT
ATCAATCTCGATCGGAACACGCTGGCCGCGACTCTCATTAGAGAGCTGCGAGCGGCACTGGAGTTGTTCG
AACAAGAGGGACTTGCGCCCTACCTTCCCCGATGGGAGAAACTGGATAACTTCATAAATAGGCCCGTTAA
GTTGATAATTGGCGATAAAGAGATTTTCGGAATTAGTAGGGGTATCGACAAACAAGGTGCCTTGCTCCTT
GAGCAAGACGGCGTGATAAAGCCCTGGATGGGTGGTGAAATCAGTCTCCGAAGTGCAGAGAAATAGGAAT
TCTGCAGATATCCATCCCTCGACTGTGCCTTCTAGTTGCCAGCCATCTGTTGTTTGCCCCTCCCCCGTGC
CTTCCTTGACCCTGGAAGGTGCCACTCCCACTGTCCTTTCCTAATAAAATGAGGAAATTGCATCGCATTG
TCTGAGTAGGTGTCATTCTATTCTGGGGGGTGGGGTGGGGCAGGACAGCAAGGGGGAGGATTGGGAAGAC
AATAGCAGGCATGCTGGGGATGCGGTGGGCTCTATGGCTTCTGAGGCGGAAAGAACCAGCTGGGGCTCTA
GGGGGTATCCCC
[124 nt withheld, positions 2393-2516]
C
[91 nt withheld, positions 2518-2608]
A
[49 nt withheld, positions 2610-2658]
CCTTTGACGTTGGAGTCCACGTTCTTT
[37 nt withheld, positions 2686-2722]
ACCCTATCTCGGTCTATTCTTTTGATTTATAAGGGATTTTGCCGATTTCGGCCTATTGGTTAAAAAATGA
GCTGATTTAACAAAAATTTAACGCGAATTAATTCTGTGGAATGTGTGTCAGTTAGGGTGTGGAAAGTCCC
CAGGCTCCCCAGCAGGCAGAAGTATGCAAAGCATGCATCTCAATTAGTCAGCAACCAGGTGTGGAAAGTC
CCCAGGCTCCCCAGCAGGCAGAAGTATGCAAAGCATGCATCTCAATTAGTCAGCAACCATAGTCCCGCCC
CTAACTCCGCCCATCCCGCCCCTAACTCCGCCCAGTTCCGCCCATTCTCCGCCCCATGGCTGACTAATTT
TTTTTATTTATGCAGAGGCCGAGGCCGCCTCTGCCTCTGAGCTATTCCAGAAGTAGTGAGGAGGCTTTTT
TGGAGGCCTAGGCTTTTGCAAAAAGCTCCCGGGAGCTTGTATATCCATTTTCGGATCTGATCAAGAGACA
GGATGAGGATCGTTTCGCATGATTGAACAAGATGGATTGCACGCAGGTTCTCCGGCCGCTTGGGTGGAGA
GGCTATTCGGCTATGACTGGGCACAACAGACAATCGGCTGCTCTGATGCCGCCGTGTTCCGGCTGTCAGC
GCAGGGGCGCCCGGTTCTTTTTGTCAAGACCGACCTGTCCGGTGCCCTGAATGAACTGCAGGACGAGGCA
GCGCGGCTATCGTGGCTGGCCACGACGGGCGTTCCTTGCGCAGCTGTGCTCGACGTTGTCACTGAAGCGG
GAAGGGACTGGCTGCTATTGGGCGAAGTGCCGGGGCAGGATCTCCTGTCATCTCACCTTGCTCCTGCCGA
GAAAGTATCCATCATGGCTGATGCAATGCGGCGGCTGCATACGCTTGATCCGGCTACCTGCCCATTCGAC
CACCAAGCGAAACATCGCATCGAGCGAGCACGTACTCGGATGGAAGCCGGTCTTGTCGATCAGGATGATC
TGGACGAAGAGCATCAGGGGCTCGCGCCAGCCGAACTGTTCGCCAGGCTCAAGGCGCGCATGCCCGACGG
CGAGGATCTCGTCGTGACCCATGGCGATGCCTGCTTGCCGAATATCATGGTGGAAAATGGCCGCTTTTCT
GGATTCATCGACTGTGGCCGGCTGGGTGTGGCGGACCGCTATCAGGACATAGCGTTGGCTACCCGTGATA
TTGCTGAAGAGCTTGGCGGCGAATGGGCTGACCGCTTCCTCGTGCTTTACGGTATCGCCGCTCCCGATTC
GCAGCGCATCGCCTTCTATCGCCTTCTTGACGAGTTCTTCTGAGCGGGACTCTGGGGTTCGAAATGACCG
ACCAAGCGACGCCCAACCTGCCATCACGAGATTTCGATTCCACCGCCGCCTTCTATGAAAGGTTGGGCTT
CGGAATCGTTTTCCGGGACGCCGGCTGGATGATCCTCCAGCGCGGGGATCTCATGCTGGAGTTCTTCGCC
CACCCCAACTTGTTTATTGCAGCTTATAATGGTTACAAATAAAGCAATAGCATCACAAATTTCACAAATA
AAGCATTTTTTTCACTGCATTCTAGTTGTGGTTTGTCCAAACTCATCAATGTATCTTATCATGTCTGTAT
ACCGTCGACCTCTAGCTAGAGCTTGGCGTAATCATGGTCATAGCTGTTTCCTGTGTGAAATTGTTATCCG
CTCACAATTCCACACAACATACGAGCCGGAAGCATAAAGTGTAAAGCCTGGGGTGCCTAATGAGTGAGCT
AACTCACATTAATTGCGTTGCGCTCACTGCCCGCTTTCCAGTCGGGAAACCTGTCGTGCCAGCTGCATTA
ATGAATCGGCCAACGCGCGGGGAGAGGCGGTTTGCGTATTGGGCGCTCTTCCGCTTCCTCGCTCACTGAC
TCGCTGCGCTCGGTCGTTCGGCTGCGGCGAGCGGTATCAGCTCACTCAAAGGCGGTAATACGGTTATCCA
CAGAATCAGGGGATAACGCAGGAAAGAACATGTGAGCAAAAGGCCAGCAAAAGGCCAGGAACCGTAAAAA
GGCCGCGTTGCTGGCGTTTTTCCATAGGCTCCGCCCCCCTGACGAGCATCACAAAAATCGACGCTCAAGT
CAGAGGTGGCGAAACCCGACAGGACTATAAAGATACCAGGCGTTTCCCCCTGGAAGCTCCCTCGTGCGCT
CTCCTGTTCCGACCCTGCCGCTTACCGGATACCTGTCCGCCTTTCTCCCTTCGGGAAGCGTGGCGCTTTC
TCATAGCTCACGCTGTAGGTATCTCAGTTCGGTGTAGGTCGTTCGCTCCAAGCTGGGCTGTGTGCACGAA
CCCCCCGTTCAGCCCGACCGCTGCGCCTTATCCGGTAACTATCGTCTTGAGTCCAACCCGGTAAGACACG
ACTTATCGCCACTGGCAGCAGCCACTGGTAACAGGATTAGCAGAGCGAGGTATGTAGGCGGTGCTACAGA
GTTCTTGAAGTGGTGGCCTAACTACGGCTACACTAGAAGAACAGTATTTGGTATCTGCGCTCTGCTGAAG
CCAGTTACCTTCGGAAAAAGAGTTGGTAGCTCTTGATCCGGCAAACAAACCACCGCTGGTAGCGGTGGTT
TTTTTGTTTGCAAGCAGCAGATTACGCGCAGAAAAAAAGGATCTCAAGAAGATCCTTTGATCTTTTCTAC
GGGGTCTGACGCTCAGTGGAACGAAAACTCACGTTAAGGGATTTTGGTCATGAGATTATCAAAAAGGATC
TTCACCTAGATCCTTTTAAATTAAAAATGAAGTTTTAAATCAATCTAAAGTATATATGAGTAAACTTGGT
CTGACAGTTACCAATGCTTAATCAGTGAGGCACCTATCTCAGCGATCTGTCTATTTCGTTCATCCATAGT
TGCCTGACTCCCCGTCGTGTAGATAACTACGATACGGGAGGGCTTACCATCTGGCCCCAGTGCTGCAATG
ATACCGCGAGACCCACGCTCACCGGCTCCAGATTTATCAGCAATAAACCAGCCAGCCGGAAGGGCCGAGC
GCAGAAGTGGTCCTGCAACTTTATCCGCCTCCATCCAGTCTATTAATTGTTGCCGGGAAGCTAGAGTAAG
TAGTTCGCCAGTTAATAGTTTGCGCAACGTTGTTGCCATTGCTACAGGCATCGTGGTGTCACGCTCGTCG
TTTGGTATGGCTTCATTCAGCTCCGGTTCCCAACGATCAAGGCGAGTTACATGATCCCCCATGTTGTGCA
AAAAAGCGGTTAGCTCCTTCGGTCCTCCGATCGTTGTCAGAAGTAAGTTGGCCGCAGTGTTATCACTCAT
GGTTATGGCAGCACTGCATAATTCTCTTACTGTCATGCCATCCGTAAGATGCTTTTCTGTGACTGGTGAG
TACTCAACCAAGTCATTCTGAGAATAGTGTATGCGGCGACCGAGTTGCTCTTGCCCGGCGTCAATACGGG
ATAATACCGCGCCACATAGCAGAACTTTAAAAGTGCTCATCATTGGAAAACGTTCTTCGGGGCGAAAACT
CTCAAGGATCTTACCGCTGTTGAGATCCAGTTCGATGTAACCCACTCGTGCACCCAACTGATCTTCAGCA
TCTTTTACTTTCACCAGCGTTTCTGGGTGAGCAAAAACAGGAAGGCAAAATGCCGCAAAAAAGGGAATAA
GGGCGACACGGAAATGTTGAATACTCATACTCTTCCTTTTTCAATATTATTGAAGCATTTATCAGGGTTA
TTGTCTCATGAGCGGATACATATTTGAATGTATTTAGAAAAATAAACAAATAGGGGTTCCGCGCACATTT
CCCCGAAAAGTGCCACCTGACGTC
Features (pLannotate 1.2.2; 22 found; start..end, strand, type, name):
     28..80      -  misc_feature   bom (fragment): basis of mobility region from pBR322
    235..614     +  enhancer       CMV enhancer: human cytomegalovirus immediate early enhancer
    615..818     +  promoter       CMV promoter: human cytomegalovirus (CMV) immediate early promoter
    814..847     +  LTR            5' LTR (truncated) (fragment): truncated 5' long terminal repeat (LTR) from HIV-1
    863..881     +  promoter       T7 promoter: promoter for bacteriophage T7 RNA polymerase
    903..980     +  CDS            CYP2C1 (fragment): CP2C1_RABIT - Experimental evidence at protein level: Swiss-Prot protein existence level 1. Cytochromes P450 are a group of heme-thiolate monooxygenases. In liver microsomes, this enzyme is involved in an NADPH-dependent electron transport pathway. It oxidizes a variety of structurally unrelated compounds, including steroids, fatty acids, and xenobiotics. From Oryctolagus cuniculus (Rabbit).
   1017..1045    +  CDS            3xMyc (fragment): 3 tandem Myc epitope tags
   1353..2093    +  CDS            birA (fragment): BIRA_ECOLI - Also known as bioR, dhbB. Experimental evidence at protein level: Swiss-Prot protein existence level 1. Acts both as a biotin--[acetyl-CoA-carboxylase] ligase and a biotin-operon repressor. In the presence of ATP, BirA activates biotin to form the BirA-biotinyl-5'-adenylate (BirA-bio-5'-AMP or holoBirA) complex. HoloBirA can either transfer the biotinyl moiety to the biotin carboxyl carrier protein (BCCP) subunit of acetyl-CoA carboxylase, or bind to the biotin operator site and inhibit transcription of the operon. From Escherichia coli (strain K12).
   2123..2347    +  polyA_signal   bGH poly(A) signal: bovine growth hormone polyadenylation signal
   2351..2372    +  promoter       SV40 promoter (fragment): SV40 enhancer and early promoter
   2393..2821    +  rep_origin     f1 ori (sequence partly withheld): f1 bacteriophage origin of replication; arrow indicates direction of (+) strand synthesis
   2835..3164    +  promoter       SV40 promoter: SV40 enhancer and early promoter
   3231..4022    +  CDS            neo: KKA2_KLEPN - Also known as kan, nptII. Experimental evidence at protein level: Swiss-Prot protein existence level 1. Resistance to kanamycin, neomycin, paromomycin, ribostamycin, butirosin and gentamicin B. From Klebsiella pneumoniae.
   4046..4204    +  CDS            ble (fragment): BLE_KLEPN - Experimental evidence at protein level: Swiss-Prot protein existence level 1. Binding protein with a strong affinity to the bleomycin family of antibiotics. Binds to CL990; an antimitotic-antibiotic compound. From Klebsiella pneumoniae.
   4199..4320    +  polyA_signal   SV40 poly(A) signal: SV40 polyadenylation signal
   4393..4409    -  protein_bind   lac operator: The lac repressor binds to the lac operator to inhibit transcription in E. coli. This inhibition can be relieved by adding lactose or isopropyl-β-D-thiogalactopyranoside (IPTG). lac repressor encoded by lacI
   4417..4447    -  promoter       lac promoter: promoter for the E. coli lac operon
   4462..4483    -  protein_bind   CAP binding site: CAP binding activates transcription in the presence of cAMP. E. coli catabolite activator protein
   4496..4588    -  CDS            lacI (fragment): lac repressor; lacI; The lac repressor binds to the lac operator to inhibit transcription in E. coli. This inhibition can be relieved by adding lactose or isopropyl-β-D-thiogalactopyranoside (IPTG).
   4771..5359    -  rep_origin     ori: high-copy-number ColE1/pMB1/pBR322/pUC origin of replication
   5530..6390    -  CDS            AmpR: β-lactamase; bla; confers resistance to ampicillin, carbenicillin, and related antibiotics
   6391..6495    -  promoter       AmpR promoter: bla
