[The description below was written by a language model from this plasmid's Addgene catalogue record and pLannotate feature annotations shown in this document.]
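Description:
pcDNA3 ER-Ras-LOCKR-PL Key is a mammalian expression plasmid built on the pcDNA3 backbone. It encodes the "Key" half of a two-component, computationally designed LOCKR system that performs proximity labeling in response to Ras activity, here targeted to the endoplasmic reticulum. In E. coli the plasmid replicates from a high-copy ColE1/pUC-type origin and is selected with ampicillin through the AmpR (β-lactamase) cassette. An f1 origin is also present. For mammalian cells, an SV40 early promoter drives a neomycin/kanamycin phosphotransferase gene followed by an SV40 polyadenylation signal, which in principle allows G418 selection of stable transfectants.

The roughly 1.2 kb insert sits between the CMV immediate-early enhancer/promoter and the bovine growth hormone poly(A) signal, with a T7 promoter just upstream of the coding region. The automated annotation picks out three parts of the open reading frame. At the start is a short N-terminal fragment matching rabbit cytochrome P450 2C1, consistent with a membrane-anchoring ER-targeting sequence. Next comes a partial Myc epitope match that would permit detection of the protein. The third part is a large fragment related to E. coli BirA biotin ligase, presumably the biotin-ligase-derived labeling portion. A stretch between the Myc match and the BirA-like region is unannotated, and the record does not say what it encodes; the designed key element and any Ras-sensing domain are likewise not identified in the feature table.

As the purpose field says "Key only", the plasmid presumably needs a partner component, not described in this record, to give Ras-activity-dependent biotinylation of nearby proteins. It is used to map signaling effectors near active Ras at the ER.
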