Addgene plasmid #216506: pcDNA3 ER-Ras-LOCKR-PL Key
Purpose: Ras activity dependent proximity labeler, Key only, ER localized
Depositing lab: David Baker. Depositing organization: University of Washington. Publication: Computationally designed sensors detect endogenous Ras activity and signaling effectors at subcellular resolution. Zhang JZ, Nguyen WH, Greenwood N, Rose JC, Ong SE, Maly DJ, Baker D. Nat Biotechnol. 2024 Jan 25. doi: 10.1038/s41587-023-02107-w. PubMed 38273065.
Backbone
  Vector backbone: pcDNA3
  Backbone manufacturer: Genscript
  Vector type: Mammalian Expression
Growth in bacteria
  Bacterial resistance: Ampicillin, 100 μg/mL
  Growth temperature: 37°C
  Growth strain: DH5alpha
  Copy number: Unknown
Gene/Insert
  Gene/Insert name: ER-Ras-LOCKR-PL Key
  Species: H. sapiens (human)
  Insert size (bp): 1194
Resource information
  A portion of this plasmid was derived from a plasmid made by: Genscript
Terms and licenses: Academic/Nonprofit Terms; Industry Terms: Not Available to Industry
How to cite: pcDNA3 ER-Ras-LOCKR-PL Key was a gift from David Baker (Addgene plasmid # 216506 ; http://n2t.net/addgene:216506 ; RRID:Addgene_216506)
